Addgene plasmid #121381: pUC57-Kan_US71_00048451
Purpose: Level 0 Golden-Gate compatible vector
Depositing lab: Sophien Kamoun. Depositing organization: Sainsbury Laboratory, Norwich. Publication: A Clone Resource of Magnaporthe oryzae Effectors That Share Sequence and Structural Similarities Across Host-Specific Lineages. Petit-Houdenot Y, Langner T, Harant A, Win J, Kamoun S. Mol Plant Microbe Interact. 2020 Aug;33(8):1032-1035. doi: 10.1094/MPMI-03-20-0052-A. Epub 2020 Jun 22. PubMed 32460610.
Backbone
  Vector backbone: pUC57-Kan
  Backbone size w/o insert (bp): 2626
  Vector type: Golden Gate
  Selectable markers: lacZ
Growth in bacteria
  Bacterial resistance: Kanamycin, 50 μg/mL
  Growth temperature: 37°C
  Growth strain: DH5alpha
  Copy number: High Copy
Gene/Insert
  Gene/Insert name: US71_00048451
  Mutation: Magnaporthe oryzae
  Cloning method: Restriction Enzyme; 5′ cloning site EcoRV (unknown if destroyed); 3′ cloning site EcoRV (unknown if destroyed)
  Sequencing primers: 5′ M13Fw; 3′ M13Rv
Terms and licenses: Academic/Nonprofit Terms; Industry Terms: Not Available to Industry
How to cite: pUC57-Kan_US71_00048451 was a gift from Sophien Kamoun (Addgene plasmid # 121381 ; http://n2t.net/addgene:121381 ; RRID:Addgene_121381)
