[The description below was written by a language model from this plasmid's Addgene catalogue record and pLannotate feature annotations shown in this document.]
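Description:
pUC57-Kan_US71_00048451 is a small, high-copy E. coli cloning plasmid (2,845 bp in the depositor's full sequence) that serves as a Level 0 Golden Gate-compatible module. It is built on the pUC57-Kan backbone, which replicates from a ColE1/pUC-type origin. Selection is with kanamycin, through an aph(3')-Ia aminoglycoside phosphotransferase gene annotated immediately downstream of an AmpR (bla) promoter, which presumably drives it. The annotation also picks up short backbone remnants, namely fragments of bom, rop and lacI, which are not functional units here.

The insert, US71_00048451, is recorded as coming from the rice blast fungus Magnaporthe oryzae and belongs to a clone collection of effector genes from that pathogen. It was placed at the EcoRV site within the pUC57 lacZα region. Accordingly, the feature table shows a roughly 180 bp coding segment sitting between the lac promoter/operator/CAP site and a remaining lacZα fragment. The listing of lacZ as a marker reflects this insertional disruption, which is the basis of blue/white screening. The annotation software matches the insert in part to HTR9, a probable secreted M. oryzae effector thought to enter host nuclei and reprogram rice gene expression. This is a similarity-based, fragment-level hit rather than a depositor-assigned identity. M13 forward and reverse primer sites flank the insert for sequence verification.

As a Level 0 part, the plasmid is a storage and donor vector: the effector coding sequence would be released by Type IIS restriction and assembled with promoters, tags and terminators into higher-level expression constructs. The record does not state which Type IIS enzyme or overhangs are used, nor whether the native signal peptide is included.
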