Features (pLannotate 1.2.2; 11 found; start..end, strand, type, name):
    137..236     +  misc_feature   bom (fragment): basis of mobility region from pBR322
    242..399     -  CDS            lacZα (fragment): LacZα fragment of β-galactosidase; lacZ fragment
    440..616     -  CDS            HTR9 (fragment): HTR9_MAGO7 - Experimental evidence at transcript level: Swiss-Prot protein existence level 2. Probable secreted effector that translocates into the nuclei of host cells to reprogram the expression of targeted genes by binding on effector binding elements in rice. From Magnaporthe oryzae (strain 70-15 / ATCC MYA-4617 / FGSC 8958) (Rice blast fungus) (Pyricularia oryzae).
    693..709     -  protein_bind   lac operator: The lac repressor binds to the lac operator to inhibit transcription in E. coli. This inhibition can be relieved by adding lactose or isopropyl-β-D-thiogalactopyranoside (IPTG). lac repressor encoded by lacI
    717..747     -  promoter       lac promoter: promoter for the E. coli lac operon
    762..783     -  protein_bind   CAP binding site: CAP binding activates transcription in the presence of cAMP. E. coli catabolite activator protein
    796..888     -  CDS            lacI (fragment): lac repressor; lacI; The lac repressor binds to the lac operator to inhibit transcription in E. coli. This inhibition can be relieved by adding lactose or isopropyl-β-D-thiogalactopyranoside (IPTG).
   1071..1659    -  rep_origin     ori: high-copy-number ColE1/pMB1/pBR322/pUC origin of replication
   1830..2645    -  CDS            KanR: aminoglycoside phosphotransferase; aph(3')-Ia; confers resistance to kanamycin in bacteria or G418 (Geneticin®) in eukaryotes
   2646..2750    -  promoter       AmpR promoter: bla
   2845..35      +  CDS            rop (fragment) (across the origin): Rop protein, which maintains plasmids at low copy number; rop
>Addgene plasmid #121381 | pUC57-Kan_US71_00048451 | depositor full sequence | sequence record 231484 | pUC57-Kan_US71_00048451 sequence 2845 bps
TCGCGCGTTTCGGTGATGACGGTGAAAACCTCTGACACATGCAGCTCCCGGAGACGGTCACAGCTTGTCT
GTAAGCGGATGCCGGGAGCAGACAAGCCCGTCAGGGCGCGTCAGCGGGTGTTGGCGGGTGTCGGGGCTGG
CTTAACTATGCGGCATCAGAGCAGATTGTACTGAGAGTGCACCATATGCGGTGTGAAATACCGCACAGAT
GCGTAAGGAGAAAATACCGCATCAGGCGCCATTCGCCATTCAGGCTGCGCAACTGTTGGGAAGGGCGATC
GGTGCGGGCCTCTTCGCTATTACGCCAGCTGGCGAAAGGGGGATGTGCTGCAAGGCGATTAAGTTGGGTA
ACGCCAGGGTTTTCCCAGTCACGACGTTGTAAAACGACGGCCAGTGAATTGACGCGTATTGGGATGGAAC
TTGGTCTCTAAGCTCAAACACATTGACCTCTAGCTCTATGTTCAAAAAAATCATTACCTTTAACAAATTC
TTTTTCACATTTACCACATCTATAATGTGGAGTTGGAGTATCTTCTTCTCTAGCTTGCAATTTAGCACCT
CTAGTAGCAGCAACATCTCTACCTGGAGCACCAGCACATCTAGAAGCAGTTGGCAACATTAGAGACCAAG
TTCCATCCCAATGGCGCGCCGAGCTTGGCTCGAGCATGGTCATAGCTGTTTCCTGTGTGAAATTGTTATC
CGCTCACAATTCCACACAACATACGAGCCGGAAGCATAAAGTGTAAAGCCTGGGGTGCCTAATGAGTGAG
CTAACTCACATTAATTGCGTTGCGCTCACTGCCCGCTTTCCAGTCGGGAAACCTGTCGTGCCAGCTGCAT
TAATGAATCGGCCAACGCGCGGGGAGAGGCGGTTTGCGTATTGGGCGCTCTTCCGCTTCCTCGCTCACTG
ACTCGCTGCGCTCGGTCGTTCGGCTGCGGCGAGCGGTATCAGCTCACTCAAAGGCGGTAATACGGTTATC
CACAGAATCAGGGGATAACGCAGGAAAGAACATGTGAGCAAAAGGCCAGCAAAAGGCCAGGAACCGTAAA
AAGGCCGCGTTGCTGGCGTTTTTCCATAGGCTCCGCCCCCCTGACGAGCATCACAAAAATCGACGCTCAA
GTCAGAGGTGGCGAAACCCGACAGGACTATAAAGATACCAGGCGTTTCCCCCTGGAAGCTCCCTCGTGCG
CTCTCCTGTTCCGACCCTGCCGCTTACCGGATACCTGTCCGCCTTTCTCCCTTCGGGAAGCGTGGCGCTT
TCTCATAGCTCACGCTGTAGGTATCTCAGTTCGGTGTAGGTCGTTCGCTCCAAGCTGGGCTGTGTGCACG
AACCCCCCGTTCAGCCCGACCGCTGCGCCTTATCCGGTAACTATCGTCTTGAGTCCAACCCGGTAAGACA
CGACTTATCGCCACTGGCAGCAGCCACTGGTAACAGGATTAGCAGAGCGAGGTATGTAGGCGGTGCTACA
GAGTTCTTGAAGTGGTGGCCTAACTACGGCTACACTAGAAGAACAGTATTTGGTATCTGCGCTCTGCTGA
AGCCAGTTACCTTCGGAAAAAGAGTTGGTAGCTCTTGATCCGGCAAACAAACCACCGCTGGTAGCGGTGG
TTTTTTTGTTTGCAAGCAGCAGATTACGCGCAGAAAAAAAGGATCTCAAGAAGATCCTTTGATCTTTTCT
ACGGGGTCTGACGCTCAGTGGAACGAAAACTCACGTTAAGGGATTTTGGTCATGAGATTATCAAAAAGGA
TCTTCACCTAGATCCTTTTAAATTAAAAATGAAGTTTTAAATCAATCTAAAGTATATATGAGTAAACTTG
GTCTGACAGTTAGAAAAACTCATCGAGCATCAAATGAAACTGCAATTTATTCATATCAGGATTATCAATA
CCATATTTTTGAAAAAGCCGTTTCTGTAATGAAGGAGAAAACTCACCGAGGCAGTTCCATAGGATGGCAA
GATCCTGGTATCGGTCTGCGATTCCGACTCGTCCAACATCAATACAACCTATTAATTTCCCCTCGTCAAA
AATAAGGTTATCAAGTGAGAAATCACCATGAGTGACGACTGAATCCGGTGAGAATGGCAAAAGTTTATGC
ATTTCTTTCCAGACTTGTTCAACAGGCCAGCCATTACGCTCGTCATCAAAATCACTCGCATCAACCAAAC
CGTTATTCATTCGTGATTGCGCCTGAGCGAGACGAAATACGCGATCGCTGTTAAAAGGACAATTACAAAC
AGGAATCGAATGCAACCGGCGCAGGAACACTGCCAGCGCATCAACAATATTTTCACCTGAATCAGGATAT
TCTTCTAATACCTGGAATGCTGTTTTCCCAGGGATCGCAGTGGTGAGTAACCATGCATCATCAGGAGTAC
GGATAAAATGCTTGATGGTCGGAAGAGGCATAAATTCCGTCAGCCAGTTTAGTCTGACCATCTCATCTGT
AACATCATTGGCAACGCTACCTTTGCCATGTTTCAGAAACAACTCTGGCGCATCGGGCTTCCCATACAAT
CGATAGATTGTCGCACCTGATTGCCCGACATTATCGCGAGCCCATTTATACCCATATAAATCAGCATCCA
TGTTGGAATTTAATCGCGGCCTAGAGCAAGACGTTTCCCGTTGAATATGGCTCATACTCTTCCTTTTTCA
ATATTATTGAAGCATTTATCAGGGTTATTGTCTCATGAGCGGATACATATTTGAATGTATTTAGAAAAAT
AAACAAATAGGGGTTCCGCGCACATTTCCCCGAAAAGTGCCACCTGACGTCTAAGAAACCATTATTATCA
TGACATTAACCTATAAAAATAGGCGTATCACGAGGCCCTTTCGTC
