>Addgene plasmid #121381 | pUC57-Kan_US71_00048451 | depositor partial sequence | sequence record 231014 | US71_00048451
TTGGTCTCTAATGTTGCCAACTGCTTCTAGATGTGCTGGTGCTCCAGGTAGAGATGTTGCTGCTACTAGA
GGTGCTAAATTGCAAGCTAGAGAAGAAGATACTCCAACTCCACATTATAGATGTGGTAAATGTGAAAAAG
AATTTGTTAAAGGTAATGATTTTTTTGAACATAGAGCTAGAGGTCAATGTGTTTGAGCTTAGAGACCAA
