>Addgene plasmid #121381 | pUC57-Kan_US71_00048451 | depositor partial sequence | sequence record 231015 | empty_vector
TCGCGCGTTTCGGTGATGACGGTGAAAACCTCTGACACATGCAGCTCCCGGAGACGGTCACAGCTTGTCT
GTAAGCGGATGCCGGGAGCAGACAAGCCCGTCAGGGCGCGTCAGCGGGTGTTGGCGGGTGTCGGGGCTGG
CTTAACTATGCGGCATCAGAGCAGATTGTACTGAGAGTGCACCATATGCGGTGTGAAATACCGCACAGAT
GCGTAAGGAGAAAATACCGCATCAGGCGCCATTCGCCATTCAGGCTGCGCAACTGTTGGGAAGGGCGATC
GGTGCGGGCCTCTTCGCTATTACGCCAGCTGGCGAAAGGGGGATGTGCTGCAAGGCGATTAAGTTGGGTA
ACGCCAGGGTTTTCCCAGTCACGACGTTGTAAAACGACGGCCAGTGAATTGACGCGTATTGGGATATCCC
AATGGCGCGCCGAGCTTGGCTCGAGCATGGTCATAGCTGTTTCCTGTGTGAAATTGTTATCCGCTCACAA
TTCCACACAACATACGAGCCGGAAGCATAAAGTGTAAAGCCTGGGGTGCCTAATGAGTGAGCTAACTCAC
ATTAATTGCGTTGCGCTCACTGCCCGCTTTCCAGTCGGGAAACCTGTCGTGCCAGCTGCATTAATGAATC
GGCCAACGCGCGGGGAGAGGCGGTTTGCGTATTGGGCGCTCTTCCGCTTCCTCGCTCACTGACTCGCTGC
GCTCGGTCGTTCGGCTGCGGCGAGCGGTATCAGCTCACTCAAAGGCGGTAATACGGTTATCCACAGAATC
AGGGGATAACGCAGGAAAGAACATGTGAGCAAAAGGCCAGCAAAAGGCCAGGAACCGTAAAAAGGCCGCG
TTGCTGGCGTTTTTCCATAGGCTCCGCCCCCCTGACGAGCATCACAAAAATCGACGCTCAAGTCAGAGGT
GGCGAAACCCGACAGGACTATAAAGATACCAGGCGTTTCCCCCTGGAAGCTCCCTCGTGCGCTCTCCTGT
TCCGACCCTGCCGCTTACCGGATACCTGTCCGCCTTTCTCCCTTCGGGAAGCGTGGCGCTTTCTCATAGC
TCACGCTGTAGGTATCTCAGTTCGGTGTAGGTCGTTCGCTCCAAGCTGGGCTGTGTGCACGAACCCCCCG
TTCAGCCCGACCGCTGCGCCTTATCCGGTAACTATCGTCTTGAGTCCAACCCGGTAAGACACGACTTATC
GCCACTGGCAGCAGCCACTGGTAACAGGATTAGCAGAGCGAGGTATGTAGGCGGTGCTACAGAGTTCTTG
AAGTGGTGGCCTAACTACGGCTACACTAGAAGAACAGTATTTGGTATCTGCGCTCTGCTGAAGCCAGTTA
CCTTCGGAAAAAGAGTTGGTAGCTCTTGATCCGGCAAACAAACCACCGCTGGTAGCGGTGGTTTTTTTGT
TTGCAAGCAGCAGATTACGCGCAGAAAAAAAGGATCTCAAGAAGATCCTTTGATCTTTTCTACGGGGTCT
GACGCTCAGTGGAACGAAAACTCACGTTAAGGGATTTTGGTCATGAGATTATCAAAAAGGATCTTCACCT
AGATCCTTTTAAATTAAAAATGAAGTTTTAAATCAATCTAAAGTATATATGAGTAAACTTGGTCTGACAG
TTAGAAAAACTCATCGAGCATCAAATGAAACTGCAATTTATTCATATCAGGATTATCAATACCATATTTT
TGAAAAAGCCGTTTCTGTAATGAAGGAGAAAACTCACCGAGGCAGTTCCATAGGATGGCAAGATCCTGGT
ATCGGTCTGCGATTCCGACTCGTCCAACATCAATACAACCTATTAATTTCCCCTCGTCAAAAATAAGGTT
ATCAAGTGAGAAATCACCATGAGTGACGACTGAATCCGGTGAGAATGGCAAAAGTTTATGCATTTCTTTC
CAGACTTGTTCAACAGGCCAGCCATTACGCTCGTCATCAAAATCACTCGCATCAACCAAACCGTTATTCA
TTCGTGATTGCGCCTGAGCGAGACGAAATACGCGATCGCTGTTAAAAGGACAATTACAAACAGGAATCGA
ATGCAACCGGCGCAGGAACACTGCCAGCGCATCAACAATATTTTCACCTGAATCAGGATATTCTTCTAAT
ACCTGGAATGCTGTTTTCCCAGGGATCGCAGTGGTGAGTAACCATGCATCATCAGGAGTACGGATAAAAT
GCTTGATGGTCGGAAGAGGCATAAATTCCGTCAGCCAGTTTAGTCTGACCATCTCATCTGTAACATCATT
GGCAACGCTACCTTTGCCATGTTTCAGAAACAACTCTGGCGCATCGGGCTTCCCATACAATCGATAGATT
GTCGCACCTGATTGCCCGACATTATCGCGAGCCCATTTATACCCATATAAATCAGCATCCATGTTGGAAT
TTAATCGCGGCCTAGAGCAAGACGTTTCCCGTTGAATATGGCTCATACTCTTCCTTTTTCAATATTATTG
AAGCATTTATCAGGGTTATTGTCTCATGAGCGGATACATATTTGAATGTATTTAGAAAAATAAACAAATA
GGGGTTCCGCGCACATTTCCCCGAAAAGTGCCACCTGACGTCTAAGAAACCATTATTATCATGACATTAA
CCTATAAAAATAGGCGTATCACGAGGCCCTTTCGTC
