>Addgene plasmid #121381 | pUC57-Kan_US71_00048451 | addgene partial sequence | sequence record 238286 | M13-F20 5'-TGTAAAACGACGGCCAGT-3'
TTGGTCTCTAAGCTCAAACACATTGACCTCTAGCTCTATGTTCAAAAAAATCATTACCTTTAACAAATTC
TTTTTCACATTTACCACATCTATAATGTGGAGTTGGAGTATCTTCTTCTCTAGCTTGCAATTTAGCACCT
CTAGTAGCAGCAACATCTCTACCTGGAGCACCAGCACATCTAGAAGCAGTTGGCAACATTAGAGACCAAG
TTCCATCCCAATGGCGCGCCGAGCTTGGCTCGAGCATGGTCATAGCTGTTTCCTGTGTGAAATTGTTATC
CGCTCACAATTCCACACAACATACGAGCCGGAAGCATAAAGTGTAAAGCCTGGGGTGCCTAATGAGTGAG
CTAACTCACATTAATTGCGTTGCGCTCACTGCCCGCTTTCCAGTCGGGAAACCTGTCGTGCCAGCTGCAT
TAATGAATCGGCCAACGCGCGGGGAGAGGCGGTTTGCGTATTGGGCGCTCTTCCGCTTCCTCGCTCACTG
ACTCGCTGCGCTCGGTCGTTCGGCTGCGGCGAGCGGTATCAGCTCACTCAAAGGCGGTAATACGGTTATC
CACAGAATCAGGGGATAACGCAGGAAAGAACATGTGAGCAAAAGGCCAGCAAAAGGCCAGGAACCGTAAA
AAGGCCGCGTTGCTGGCGTTTTTCCATAGGCTCCGCCCCCCTGACGAGCATCACAAAAATCGACGCTCAA
GTCAGAGGTGGCGAAACCCGACAGGACTATAAAGATACCAGGCGTTTCCCCCTGGAAGCTCCCTCGTGCG
CTCTCCTGTTCCGACCCTGCCGCTTACCGGATACCTGTCCGCCTTTCTCCCTTCGGGAAGCGTGGCGCTT
TCTCATAGCTCACGCTGTAGGTATCTCAGTTCGGTGTAGGTCGTTCGCTCCAAGCTGGGCTGTGTGCACG
AACCCCC
